>Addgene plasmid #74374 | pX462-hPRKAA1-gRNA_A | addgene full sequence | sequence record 272585 | Addgene NGS Result
GAGGGCCTATTTCCCATGATTCCTTCATATTTGCATATACGATACAAGGCTGTTAGAGAGATAATTGGAA
TTAATTTGACTGTAAACACAAAGATATTAGTACAAAATACGTGACGTAGAAAGTAATAATTTCTTGGGTA
GTTTGCAGTTTTAAAATTATGTTTTAAAATGGACTATCATATGCTTACCGTAACTTGAAAGTATTTCGAT
TTCTTGGCTTTATATATCTTGTGGAAAGGACGAAACACCGGCTGTCGCCATCTTTCTCCGTTTTAGAGCT
AGAAATAGCAAGTTAAAATAAGGCTAGTCCGTTATCAACTTGAAAAAGTGGCACCGAGTCGGTGCTTTTT
TGTTTTAGAGCTAGAAATAGCAAGTTAAAATAAGGCTAGTCCGTTTTTAGCGCGTGCGCCAATTCTGCAG
ACAAATGGCTCTAGAGGTACCCGTTACATAACTTACGGTAAATGGCCCGCCTGGCTGACCGCCCAACGAC
CCCCGCCCATTGACGTCAATAGTAACGCCAATAGGGACTTTCCATTGACGTCAATGGGTGGAGTATTTAC
GGTAAACTGCCCACTTGGCAGTACATCAAGTGTATCATATGCCAAGTACGCCCCCTATTGACGTCAATGA
CGGTAAATGGCCCGCCTGGCATTGTGCCCAGTACATGACCTTATGGGACTTTCCTACTTGGCAGTACATC
TACGTATTAGTCATCGCTATTACCATGGTCGAGGTGAGCCCCACGTTCTGCTTCACTCTCCCCATCTCCC
CCCCCTCCCCACCCCCAATTTTGTATTTATTTATTTTTTAATTATTTTGTGCAGCGATGGGGGCGGGGGG
GGGGATTTTTTAATTATTTTGTGCAGCGATGGGGGCGGGGGGGGGGGGCGCGCGCCAGGCGGGGCGGGGC
GGGGCGAGGGGCGGGGCGGGGCGAGGCGGAGAGGTGCGGCGGCAGCCAATCAGAGCGGCGCGCTCCGAAA
GTTTCCTTTTATGGCGAGGCGGCGGCGGCGGCGGCCCTATAAAAAGCGAAGCGCGCGGCGGGCGGGAGTC
GCTGCGCGCTGCCTTCGCCCCGTGCCCCGCTCCGCCGCCGCCTCGCGCCGCCCGCCCCGGCTCTGACTGA
CCGCGTTACTCCCACAGGTGAGCGGGCGGGACGGCCCTTCTCCTCCGGGCTGTAATTAGCTGAGCAAGAG
GTAAGGGTTTAAGGGATGGTTGGTTGGTGGGGTATTAATGTTTAATTACCTGGAGCACCTGCCTGAAATC
ACTTTTTTTCAGGTTGGACCGGTGCCACCATGGACTATAAGGACCACGACGGAGACTACAAGGATCATGA
TATTGATTACAAAGACGATGACGATAAGATGGCCCCAAAGAAGAAGCGGAAGGTCGGTATCCACGGAGTC
CCAGCAGCCGACAAGAAGTACAGCATCGGCCTGGCCATCGGCACCAACTCTGTGGGCTGGGCCGTGATCA
CCGACGAGTACAAGGTGCCCAGCAAGAAATTCAAGGTGCTGGGCAACACCGACCGGCACAGCATCAAGAA
GAACCTGATCGGAGCCCTGCTGTTCGACAGCGGCGAAACAGCCGAGGCCACCCGGCTGAAGAGAACCGCC
AGAAGAAGATACACCAGACGGAAGAACCGGATCTGCTATCTGCAAGAGATCTTCAGCAACGAGATGGCCA
AGGTGGACGACAGCTTCTTCCACAGACTGGAAGAGTCCTTCCTGGTGGAAGAGGATAAGAAGCACGAGCG
GCACCCCATCTTCGGCAACATCGTGGACGAGGTGGCCTACCACGAGAAGTACCCCACCATCTACCACCTG
AGAAAGAAACTGGTGGACAGCACCGACAAGGCCGACCTGCGGCTGATCTATCTGGCCCTGGCCCACATGA
TCAAGTTCCGGGGCCACTTCCTGATCGAGGGCGACCTGAACCCCGACAACAGCGACGTGGACAAGCTGTT
CATCCAGCTGGTGCAGACCTACAACCAGCTGTTCGAGGAAAACCCCATCAACGCCAGCGGCGTGGACGCC
AAGGCCATCCTGTCTGCCAGACTGAGCAAGAGCAGACGGCTGGAAAATCTGATCGCCCAGCTGCCCGGCG
AGAAGAAGAATGGCCTGTTCGGCAACCTGATTGCCCTGAGCCTGGGCCTGACCCCCAACTTCAAGAGCAA
CTTCGACCTGGCCGAGGATGCCAAACTGCAGCTGAGCAAGGACACCTACGACGACGACCTGGACAACCTG
CTGGCCCAGATCGGCGACCAGTACGCCGACCTGTTTCTGGCCGCCAAGAACCTGTCCGACGCCATCCTGC
TGAGCGACATCCTGAGAGTGAACACCGAGATCACCAAGGCCCCCCTGAGCGCCTCTATGATCAAGAGATA
CGACGAGCACCACCAGGACCTGACCCTGCTGAAAGCTCTCGTGCGGCAGCAGCTGCCTGAGAAGTACAAA
GAGATTTTCTTCGACCAGAGCAAGAACGGCTACGCCGGCTACATTGACGGCGGAGCCAGCCAGGAAGAGT
TCTACAAGTTCATCAAGCCCATCCTGGAAAAGATGGACGGCACCGAGGAACTGCTCGTGAAGCTGAACAG
AGAGGACCTGCTGCGGAAGCAGCGGACCTTCGACAACGGCAGCATCCCCCACCAGATCCACCTGGGAGAG
CTGCACGCCATTCTGCGGCGGCAGGAAGATTTTTACCCATTCCTGAAGGACAACCGGGAAAAGATCGAGA
AGATCCTGACCTTCCGCATCCCCTACTACGTGGGCCCTCTGGCCAGGGGAAACAGCAGATTCGCCTGGAT
GACCAGAAAGAGCGAGGAAACCATCACCCCCTGGAACTTCGAGGAAGTGGTGGACAAGGGCGCTTCCGCC
CAGAGCTTCATCGAGCGGATGACCAACTTCGATAAGAACCTGCCCAACGAGAAGGTGCTGCCCAAGCACA
GCCTGCTGTACGAGTACTTCACCGTGTATAACGAGCTGACCAAAGTGAAATACGTGACCGAGGGAATGAG
AAAGCCCGCCTTCCTGAGCGGCGAGCAGAAAAAGGCCATCGTGGACCTGCTGTTCAAGACCAACCGGAAA
GTGACCGTGAAGCAGCTGAAAGAGGACTACTTCAAGAAAATCGAGTGCTTCGACTCCGTGGAAATCTCCG
GCGTGGAAGATCGGTTCAACGCCTCCCTGGGCACATACCACGATCTGCTGAAAATTATCAAGGACAAGGA
CTTCCTGGACAATGAGGAAAACGAGGACATTCTGGAAGATATCGTGCTGACCCTGACACTGTTTGAGGAC
AGAGAGATGATCGAGGAACGGCTGAAAACCTATGCCCACCTGTTCGACGACAAAGTGATGAAGCAGCTGA
AGCGGCGGAGATACACCGGCTGGGGCAGGCTGAGCCGGAAGCTGATCAACGGCATCCGGGACAAGCAGTC
CGGCAAGACAATCCTGGATTTCCTGAAGTCCGACGGCTTCGCCAACAGAAACTTCATGCAGCTGATCCAC
GACGACAGCCTGACCTTTAAAGAGGACATCCAGAAAGCCCAGGTGTCCGGCCAGGGCGATAGCCTGCACG
AGCACATTGCCAATCTGGCCGGCAGCCCCGCCATTAAGAAGGGCATCCTGCAGACAGTGAAGGTGGTGGA
CGAGCTCGTGAAAGTGATGGGCCGGCACAAGCCCGAGAACATCGTGATCGAAATGGCCAGAGAGAACCAG
ACCACCCAGAAGGGACAGAAGAACAGCCGCGAGAGAATGAAGCGGATCGAAGAGGGCATCAAAGAGCTGG
GCAGCCAGATCCTGAAAGAACACCCCGTGGAAAACACCCAGCTGCAGAACGAGAAGCTGTACCTGTACTA
CCTGCAGAATGGGCGGGATATGTACGTGGACCAGGAACTGGACATCAACCGGCTGTCCGACTACGATGTG
GACCATATCGTGCCTCAGAGCTTTCTGAAGGACGACTCCATCGACAACAAGGTGCTGACCAGAAGCGACA
AGAACCGGGGCAAGAGCGACAACGTGCCCTCCGAAGAGGTCGTGAAGAAGATGAAGAACTACTGGCGGCA
GCTGCTGAACGCCAAGCTGATTACCCAGAGAAAGTTCGACAATCTGACCAAGGCCGAGAGAGGCGGCCTG
AGCGAACTGGATAAGGCCGGCTTCATCAAGAGACAGCTGGTGGAAACCCGGCAGATCACAAAGCACGTGG
CACAGATCCTGGACTCCCGGATGAACACTAAGTACGACGAGAATGACAAGCTGATCCGGGAAGTGAAAGT
GATCACCCTGAAGTCCAAGCTGGTGTCCGATTTCCGGAAGGATTTCCAGTTTTACAAAGTGCGCGAGATC
AACAACTACCACCACGCCCACGACGCCTACCTGAACGCCGTCGTGGGAACCGCCCTGATCAAAAAGTACC
CTAAGCTGGAAAGCGAGTTCGTGTACGGCGACTACAAGGTGTACGACGTGCGGAAGATGATCGCCAAGAG
CGAGCAGGAAATCGGCAAGGCTACCGCCAAGTACTTCTTCTACAGCAACATCATGAACTTTTTCAAGACC
GAGATTACCCTGGCCAACGGCGAGATCCGGAAGCGGCCTCTGATCGAGACAAACGGCGAAACCGGGGAGA
TCGTGTGGGATAAGGGCCGGGATTTTGCCACCGTGCGGAAAGTGCTGAGCATGCCCCAAGTGAATATCGT
GAAAAAGACCGAGGTGCAGACAGGCGGCTTCAGCAAAGAGTCTATCCTGCCCAAGAGGAACAGCGATAAG
CTGATCGCCAGAAAGAAGGACTGGGACCCTAAGAAGTACGGCGGCTTCGACAGCCCCACCGTGGCCTATT
CTGTGCTGGTGGTGGCCAAAGTGGAAAAGGGCAAGTCCAAGAAACTGAAGAGTGTGAAAGAGCTGCTGGG
GATCACCATCATGGAAAGAAGCAGCTTCGAGAAGAATCCCATCGACTTTCTGGAAGCCAAGGGCTACAAA
GAAGTGAAAAAGGACCTGATCATCAAGCTGCCTAAGTACTCCCTGTTCGAGCTGGAAAACGGCCGGAAGA
GAATGCTGGCCTCTGCCGGCGAACTGCAGAAGGGAAACGAACTGGCCCTGCCCTCCAAATATGTGAACTT
CCTGTACCTGGCCAGCCACTATGAGAAGCTGAAGGGCTCCCCCGAGGATAATGAGCAGAAACAGCTGTTT
GTGGAACAGCACAAGCACTACCTGGACGAGATCATCGAGCAGATCAGCGAGTTCTCCAAGAGAGTGATCC
TGGCCGACGCTAATCTGGACAAAGTGCTGTCCGCCTACAACAAGCACCGGGATAAGCCCATCAGAGAGCA
GGCCGAGAATATCATCCACCTGTTTACCCTGACCAATCTGGGAGCCCCTGCCGCCTTCAAGTACTTTGAC
ACCACCATCGACCGGAAGAGGTACACCAGCACCAAAGAGGTGCTGGACGCCACCCTGATCCACCAGAGCA
TCACCGGCCTGTACGAGACACGGATCGACCTGTCTCAGCTGGGAGGCGACAAAAGGCCGGCGGCCACGAA
AAAGGCCGGCCAGGCAAAAAAGAAAAAGGAATTCGGCAGTGGAGAGGGCAGAGGAAGTCTGCTAACATGC
GGTGACGTCGAGGAGAATCCTGGCCCAATGACCGAGTACAAGCCCACGGTGCGCCTCGCCACCCGCGACG
ACGTCCCCAGGGCCGTACGCACCCTCGCCGCCGCGTTCGCCGACTACCCCGCCACGCGCCACACCGTCGA
TCCGGACCGCCACATCGAGCGGGTCACCGAGCTGCAAGAACTCTTCCTCACGCGCGTCGGGCTCGACATC
GGCAAGGTGTGGGTCGCGGACGACGGCGCCGCGGTGGCGGTCTGGACCACGCCGGAGAGCGTCGAAGCGG
GGGCGGTGTTCGCCGAGATCGGCCCGCGCATGGCCGAGTTGAGCGGTTCCCGGCTGGCCGCGCAGCAACA
GATGGAAGGCCTCCTGGCGCCGCACCGGCCCAAGGAGCCCGCGTGGTTCCTGGCCACCGTCGGCGTCTCG
CCCGACCACCAGGGCAAGGGTCTGGGCAGCGCCGTCGTGCTCCCCGGAGTGGAGGCGGCCGAGCGCGCCG
GGGTGCCCGCCTTCCTGGAGACCTCCGCGCCCCACAACCTCCCCTTCTACGAGCGGCTCGGCTTCACCGT
CACCGCCGACGTCGAGGTGCCCGAAGGACCGCGCACCTGGTGCATGACCCGCAAGCCCGGTGCCTGAGAA
TTCTAACTAGAGCTCGCTGATCAGCCTCGACTGTGCCTTCTAGTTGCCAGCCATCTGTTGTTTGCCCCTC
CCCCGTGCCTTCCTTGACCCTGGAAGGTGCCACTCCCACTGTCCTTTCCTAATAAAATGAGGAAATTGCA
TCGCATTGTCTGAGTAGGTGTCATTCTATTCTGGGGGGTGGGGTGGGGCAGGACAGCAAGGGGGAGGATT
GGGAAGAGAATAGCAGGCATGCTGGGGAGCGGCCGCAGGAACCCCTAGTGATGGAGTTGGCCACTCCCTC
TCTGCGCGCTCGCTCGCTCACTGAGGCCGGGCGACCAAAGGTCGCCCGACGCCCGGGCTTTGCCCGGGCG
GCCTCAGTGAGCGAGCGAGCGCGCAGCTGCCTGCAGGGGCGCCTGATGCGGTATTTTCTCCTTACGCATC
TGTGCGGTATTTCACACCGCATA
[95 nt withheld, positions 6674-6768]
T
[46 nt withheld, positions 6770-6815]
C
[141 nt withheld, positions 6817-6957]
CCTTTGACGTTGGAGTCCACGTTCTTT
[37 nt withheld, positions 6985-7021]
ACTCTATCTCGGGCTATTCTTTTGATTTATAAGGGATTTTGCCGATTTCGGTCTATTGGTTAAAAAATGA
GCTGATTTAACAAAAATTTAACGCGAATTTTAACAAAATATTAACGTTTACAATTTTATGGTGCACTCTC
AGTACAATCTGCTCTGATGCCGCATAGTTAAGCCAGCCCCGACACCCGCCAACACCCGCTGACGCGCCCT
GACGGGCTTGTCTGCTCCCGGCATCCGCTTACAGACAAGCTGTGACCGTCTCCGGGAGCTGCATGTGTCA
GAGGTTTTCACCGTCATCACCGAAACGCGCGAGACGAAAGGGCCTCGTGATACGCCTATTTTTATAGGTT
AATGTCATGATAATAATGGTTTCTTAGACGTCAGGTGGCACTTTTCGGGGAAATGTGCGCGGAACCCCTA
TTTGTTTATTTTTCTAAATACATTCAAATATGTATCCGCTCATGAGACAATAACCCTGATAAATGCTTCA
ATAATATTGAAAAAGGAAGAGTATGAGTATTCAACATTTCCGTGTCGCCCTTATTCCCTTTTTTGCGGCA
TTTTGCCTTCCTGTTTTTGCTCACCCAGAAACGCTGGTGAAAGTAAAAGATGCTGAAGATCAGTTGGGTG
CACGAGTGGGTTACATCGAACTGGATCTCAACAGCGGTAAGATCCTTGAGAGTTTTCGCCCCGAAGAACG
TTTTCCAATGATGAGCACTTTTAAAGTTCTGCTATGTGGCGCGGTATTATCCCGTATTGACGCCGGGCAA
GAGCAACTCGGTCGCCGCATACACTATTCTCAGAATGACTTGGTTGAGTACTCACCAGTCACAGAAAAGC
ATCTTACGGATGGCATGACAGTAAGAGAATTATGCAGTGCTGCCATAACCATGAGTGATAACACTGCGGC
CAACTTACTTCTGACAACGATCGGAGGACCGAAGGAGCTAACCGCTTTTTTGCACAACATGGGGGATCAT
GTAACTCGCCTTGATCGTTGGGAACCGGAGCTGAATGAAGCCATACCAAACGACGAGCGTGACACCACGA
TGCCTGTAGCAATGGCAACAACGTTGCGCAAACTATTAACTGGCGAACTACTTACTCTAGCTTCCCGGCA
ACAATTAATAGACTGGATGGAGGCGGATAAAGTTGCAGGACCACTTCTGCGCTCGGCCCTTCCGGCTGGC
TGGTTTATTGCTGATAAATCTGGAGCCGGTGAGCGTGGAAGCCGCGGTATCATTGCAGCACTGGGGCCAG
ATGGTAAGCCCTCCCGTATCGTAGTTATCTACACGACGGGGAGTCAGGCAACTATGGATGAACGAAATAG
ACAGATCGCTGAGATAGGTGCCTCACTGATTAAGCATTGGTAACTGTCAGACCAAGTTTACTCATATATA
CTTTAGATTGATTTAAAACTTCATTTTTAATTTAAAAGGATCTAGGTGAAGATCCTTTTTGATAATCTCA
TGACCAAAATCCCTTAACGTGAGTTTTCGTTCCACTGAGCGTCAGACCCCGTAGAAAAGATCAAAGGATC
TTCTTGAGATCCTTTTTTTCTGCGCGTAATCTGCTGCTTGCAAACAAAAAAACCACCGCTACCAGCGGTG
GTTTGTTTGCCGGATCAAGAGCTACCAACTCTTTTTCCGAAGGTAACTGGCTTCAGCAGAGCGCAGATAC
CAAATACTGTTCTTCTAGTGTAGCCGTAGTTAGGCCACCACTTCAAGAACTCTGTAGCACCGCCTACATA
CCTCGCTCTGCTAATCCTGTTACCAGTGGCTGCTGCCAGTGGCGATAAGTCGTGTCTTACCGGGTTGGAC
TCAAGACGATAGTTACCGGATAAGGCGCAGCGGTCGGGCTGAACGGGGGGTTCGTGCACACAGCCCAGCT
TGGAGCGAACGACCTACACCGAACTGAGATACCTACAGCGTGAGCTATGAGAAAGCGCCACGCTTCCCGA
AGGGAGAAAGGCGGACAGGTATCCGGTAAGCGGCAGGGTCGGAACAGGAGAGCGCACGAGGGAGCTTCCA
GGGGGAAACGCCTGGTATCTTTATAGTCCTGTCGGGTTTCGCCACCTCTGACTTGAGCGTCGATTTTTGT
GATGCTCGTCAGGGGGGCGGAGCCTATGGAAAAACGCCAGCAACGCGGCCTTTTTACGGTTCCTGGCCTT
TTGCTGGCCTTTTGCTCACATGT
Features (pLannotate 1.2.2; 20 found; start..end, strand, type, name):
      1..241     +  promoter       U6 promoter: RNA polymerase III promoter for human U6 snRNA
    270..345     +  misc_RNA       gRNA scaffold: guide RNA scaffold for the Streptococcus pyogenes CRISPR/Cas9 system
    352..395     +  misc_RNA       gRNA scaffold (fragment): guide RNA scaffold for the Streptococcus pyogenes CRISPR/Cas9 system
    442..727     +  enhancer       CMV enhancer: human cytomegalovirus immediate early enhancer; contains an 18-bp deletion relative to the standard CMV enhancer
    729..844     +  promoter       chicken β-actin promoter (fragment): contains a 21-bp deletion relative to the standard chicken β-actin promoter
    845..1044    +  promoter       chicken β-actin promoter (fragment): No description available
   1045..1272    +  intron         hybrid intron: hybrid between chicken β-actin (CBA) and minute virus of mice (MMV) introns (Gray et al., 2011)
   1410..3125    +  CDS            Cas9(N): N-terminal portion of Streptococcus pyogenes Cas9 (Zetsche et al., 2015)
   3012..5510    +  CDS            Cas9(C): C-terminal portion of Streptococcus pyogenes Cas9 (Zetsche et al., 2015)
   5511..5558    +  CDS            nucleoplasmin NLS: bipartite nuclear localization signal from nucleoplasmin
   5628..6227    +  CDS            PuroR (fragment): puromycin N-acetyltransferase; pac from Streptomyces; confers resistance to puromycin
   6261..6372    +  polyA_signal   bGH poly(A) signal: bovine growth hormone polyadenylation signal
   6477..6617    +  repeat_region  AAV2 ITR: inverted terminal repeat of adeno-associated virus serotype 2 inverted
   6622..6673    -  misc_feature   bom (fragment): basis of mobility region from pBR322
   6692..7147    +  rep_origin     f1 ori (sequence partly withheld): f1 bacteriophage origin of replication; arrow indicates direction of (+) strand synthesis
   7148..7197    -  misc_feature   bom (fragment): basis of mobility region from pBR322
   7299..7334    -  CDS            rop (fragment): Rop protein, which maintains plasmids at low copy number; rop
   7429..7533    +  promoter       AmpR promoter: bla
   7534..8394    +  CDS            AmpR: β-lactamase; bla; confers resistance to ampicillin, carbenicillin, and related antibiotics
   8565..9153    +  rep_origin     ori: high-copy-number ColE1/pMB1/pBR322/pUC origin of replication
