[The description below was written by a language model from this plasmid's Addgene catalogue record and pLannotate feature annotations shown in this document.]
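Description:
pX462-hPRKAA1-gRNA_A is an all-in-one mammalian CRISPR plasmid built on the pX462 backbone. It delivers a single guide RNA against exon 1 of human PRKAA1, which encodes the AMPK alpha 1 catalytic subunit, together with Cas9n, the nickase form of Streptococcus pyogenes Cas9. The guide was inserted between two BbsI sites that were destroyed during cloning, placing it directly downstream of the human U6 RNA polymerase III promoter and upstream of the S. pyogenes gRNA scaffold. A second partial scaffold annotation follows the first.

The Cas9 coding sequence is driven by a hybrid promoter made of the CMV enhancer, the chicken β-actin promoter and a hybrid intron. The annotation software splits this coding sequence into overlapping N- and C-terminal portions. A nucleoplasmin bipartite nuclear localization signal is fused at its C-terminus, followed by a puromycin N-acetyltransferase gene and a bovine growth hormone polyadenylation signal. Puromycin can therefore be used to enrich transfected cells. The feature table does not annotate the linker between Cas9 and PuroR, nor the nickase mutation itself; the nickase identity comes from the catalogue entry.

An AAV2 inverted terminal repeat and an f1 origin are also present, along with small bom and rop fragments. In bacteria the plasmid is maintained through a high-copy ColE1/pUC-type origin and ampicillin resistance.

Because a nickase cuts only one DNA strand, this type of construct is normally combined with a second, offset guide to produce a double-strand break with fewer off-target effects. The "gRNA_A" name suggests such a pairing, though the record does not describe a partner plasmid. The stated purpose is knockout of human AMPK alpha 1.
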