Addgene plasmid #74374: pX462-hPRKAA1-gRNA_A
Purpose: gRNA_A to knockout human AMPK alpha 1 using Cas9n
Depositing lab: Reuben Shaw. Depositing organization: Salk Institute for Biological Studies. Publication: Metabolism. AMP-activated protein kinase mediates mitochondrial fission in response to energy stress. Toyama EQ, Herzig S, Courchet J, Lewis TL Jr, Loson OC, Hellberg K, Young NP, Chen H, Polleux F, Chan DC, Shaw RJ. Science. 2016 Jan 15;351(6270):275-81. doi: 10.1126/science.aab4138. PubMed 26816379.
Backbone
  Vector backbone: pX462
  Backbone manufacturer: Addgene plasmid 48141
  Vector type: CRISPR
  Selectable markers: Puromycin
Growth in bacteria
  Bacterial resistance: Ampicillin, 100 μg/mL
  Growth temperature: 37°C
  Growth strain: DH5alpha
  Copy number: Unknown
Gene/Insert
  Gene/Insert name: human AMPK alpha 1 exon1 gRNA (alt name: PRKAA1)
  gRNA/shRNA sequence: GGCTGTCGCCATCTTTCTCC
  Species: H. sapiens (human)
  Entrez Gene: PRKAA1 (a.k.a. AMPK, AMPK alpha 1, AMPKa1)
  Promoter: U6
  Cloning method: Restriction Enzyme; 5′ cloning site BbsI (destroyed during cloning); 3′ cloning site BbsI (destroyed during cloning)
  Sequencing primers: 5′ GAGGGCCTATTTCCCATGATTCC
Terms and licenses: Academic/Nonprofit Terms; Industry Terms: Not Available to Industry
How to cite: pX462-hPRKAA1-gRNA_A was a gift from Reuben Shaw (Addgene plasmid # 74374 ; http://n2t.net/addgene:74374 ; RRID:Addgene_74374)
