>Addgene plasmid #74374 | pX462-hPRKAA1-gRNA_A | depositor partial sequence | sequence record 140209 | gRNA sequence
GGCTGTCGCCATCTTTCTCC
