>Addgene plasmid #74374 | pX462-hPRKAA1-gRNA_A | addgene partial sequence | sequence record 142080 | hSpCas9-R1 5'-CGCTCGTGCTTCTTATCCTC-3'
AGCTGTCGTCCACCTTGGCCATCTCGTTGCTGAAGATCTCTTGCAGATAGCAGATCCGGTTCTTCCGTCT
GGTGTATCTTCTTCTGGCGGTTCTCTTCAGCCGGGTGGCCTCGGCTGTTTCGCCGCTGTCGAACAGCAGG
GCTCCGATCAGGTTCTTCTTGATGCTGTGCCGGTCGGTGTTGCCCAGCACCTTGAATTTCTTGCTGGGCA
CCTTGTACTCGTCGGTGATCACGGCCCAGCCCACAGAGTTGGTGCCGATGGCCAGGCCGATGCTGTACTT
CTTGTCGGCTGCTGGGACTCCGTGGATACCGACCTTCCGCTTCTTCTTTGGGGCCATCTTATCGTCATCG
TCTTTGTAATCAATATCATGATCCTTGTAGTCTCCGTCGTGGTCCTTATAGTCCATGGTGGCACCGGTCC
AACCTGAAAAAAAGTGATTTCAGGCAGGTGCTCCAGGTAATTAAACATTAATACCCCACCAACCAACCAT
CCCTTAAACCCTTACCTCTTGCTCAGCTAATTACAGCCCGGAGGAGAAGGGCCGTCCCGCCCGCTCACCT
GTGGGAGTAACGCGGTCAGTCAGAGCCGGGGCGGGCGGCGCGAGG
