>Addgene plasmid #74374 | pX462-hPRKAA1-gRNA_A | addgene partial sequence | sequence record 142134 | hU6-F 5'-GAGGGCCTATTTCCCATGATT-3'
ATCAGGCTGTTAGAGAGATAATTGGAATTAATTTGACTGTAAACACAAAGATATTAGTACAAAATACGTG
ACGTAGAAAGTAATAATTTCTTGGGTAGTTTGCAGTTTTAAAATTATGTTTTAAAATGGACTATCATATG
CTTACCGTAACTTGAAAGTATTTCGATTTCTTGGCTTTATATATCTTGTGGAAAGGACGAAACACCGGCT
GTCGCCATCTTTCTCCGTTTTAGAGCTAGAAATAGCAAGTTAAAATAAGGCTAGTCCGTTATCAACTTGA
AAAAGTGGCACCGAGTCGGTGCTTTTTTGTTTTAGAGCTAGAAATAGCAAGTTAAAATAAGGCTAGTCCG
TTTTTAGCGCGTGCGCCAATTCTGCAGACAAATGGCTCTAGAGGTACCCGTTACATAACTTACGGTAAAT
GGCCCGCCTGGCTGACCGCCCAACGACCCCCGCCCATTGACGTCAATAGTAACGCCAATAGGGACTTTCC
ATTGACGTCAATGGGTGGAGTATTTACGGTAAACTGCCCACTTGGCAGTACATCAAGTGTATCATATGCC
AAGTACGCCCCCTATTGACGTCAATGACGGTAAATGGCCCGCCTGGCATTGTGCCCAGTACATGACCTTA
TGGGACTTTCCTACTTGGCAGTACATCTACGTATTAGTCATCGCTATTACCATGGTCGAGGTGAGCCCCA
CGTTCTGCTTCACTCTCCCCATCTCCCCCCCCTCCCCACCCCCAATTTTG
